Addgene plasmid #198389: pLenti6.3 GCN1 R2312A-3xFlag_IRES-iRFP
Purpose: GCN1 R2312A expresson
Depositing lab: Jack Taunton. Depositing organization: University of California, San Francisco (UCSF). Publication: An E3 ligase network engages GCN1 to promote the degradation of translation factors on stalled ribosomes. Oltion K, Carelli JD, Yang T, See SK, Wang HY, Kampmann M, Taunton J. Cell. 2023 Jan 19;186(2):346-362.e17. doi: 10.1016/j.cell.2022.12.025. Epub 2023 Jan 12. PubMed 36638793.
Backbone
  Vector backbone: pLenti6.3 (SV40-bsd removed)
  Vector type: Mammalian Expression, Lentiviral
  Selectable markers: iRFP
Growth in bacteria
  Bacterial resistance: Ampicillin, 100 μg/mL
  Growth temperature: 37°C
  Growth strain: NEB Stable
  Copy number: High Copy
Gene/Insert
  Gene/Insert name: GCN1
  Species: H. sapiens (human)
  Mutation: R2312A mutation in RWDBD (RWD binding domain)
  Entrez Gene: GCN1 (a.k.a. GCN1L, GCN1L1, PRIC295)
  Promoter: CMV
  Tag / fusion protein: 3xFlag (C terminal on insert)
  Cloning method: Gibson Cloning
Terms and licenses: Academic/Nonprofit Terms; Industry Terms: Not Available to Industry
How to cite: pLenti6.3 GCN1 R2312A-3xFlag_IRES-iRFP was a gift from Jack Taunton (Addgene plasmid # 198389 ; http://n2t.net/addgene:198389 ; RRID:Addgene_198389)
