[The description below was written by a language model from this plasmid's Addgene catalogue record and pLannotate feature annotations shown in this document.]
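Description:
pLenti6.3 GCN1 R2312A-3xFlag_IRES-iRFP is a roughly 16.4 kb HIV-1-based lentiviral transfer plasmid for expressing a point mutant of human GCN1 in mammalian cells. It is built on a pLenti6.3 backbone from which the SV40-blasticidin cassette has been removed, so there is no drug selection in mammalian cells. In bacteria it is maintained through a high-copy ColE1/pUC-type origin and selected with ampicillin (AmpR); an f1 origin and an SV40 origin are also present in the backbone. The viral portion follows the third-generation, self-inactivating layout. An RSV promoter sits upstream of a truncated 5' LTR to drive genomic RNA production in packaging cells. This is followed by the Ψ packaging signal, the Rev response element for nuclear export of the unspliced RNA, and the cPPT/CTS. A WPRE lies upstream of the ΔU3 3' LTR to boost transcript stability and expression, and an SV40 poly(A) signal follows the LTR.

The payload is a bicistronic cassette driven by the CMV immediate early enhancer and promoter. The first cistron is the full-length GCN1 coding sequence, about 8 kb, preceded by a Gateway attB1 site. It carries the R2312A substitution in the RWD binding domain and, according to the catalogue, a C-terminal 3xFlag tag, although the tag is not separately annotated in the feature table. An EMCV IRES then allows translation of the near-infrared fluorescent protein iRFP670 from the same transcript, so transduced cells can be identified or sorted by fluorescence. The Flag epitope permits detection or immunoprecipitation of the mutant protein. The recorded purpose is simply expression of GCN1 R2312A, and the associated study concerns GCN1's role in the degradation of translation factors on stalled ribosomes.
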