Features (pLannotate 1.2.2; 31 found; start..end, strand, type, name):
      1..181     +  LTR            5' LTR (truncated): truncated 5' long terminal repeat (LTR) from HIV-1
    228..353     +  misc_feature   HIV-1 Ψ: packaging signal of human immunodeficiency virus type 1
    337..700     +  CDS            HIV-1 gag (fragment): gag protein from human immunodeficiency virus 1; gag
    846..1079    +  misc_feature   RRE: The Rev response element (RRE) of HIV-1 allows for Rev-dependent mRNA export from the nucleus to the cytoplasm.
   1456..1556    +  CDS            Rev (fragment): human immunodeficiency virus 1 (HIV-1) Rev protein; rev; enhances nuclear export of unspliced and incompletely spliced viral mRNAs
   1575..1692    +  misc_feature   cPPT/CTS: central polypurine tract and central termination sequence of HIV-1
   1715..2018    +  enhancer       CMV enhancer: human cytomegalovirus immediate early enhancer
   2019..2222    +  promoter       CMV promoter: human cytomegalovirus (CMV) immediate early promoter
   2339..2363    +  protein_bind   attB1: mutant version of attB; recombination site for the Gateway® BP reaction BP Clonase™
   2365..10377   +  CDS            GCN1: GCN1_HUMAN - Also known as GCN1L1 From Homo sapiens (Human).
  10448..11020   +  misc_feature   IRES: internal ribosome entry site (IRES) of the encephalomyocarditis virus (EMCV)
  11038..11973   +  CDS            iRFP670: near-infrared fluorescent protein with an emission peak at 670 nm, engineered from a bacterial phytochrome (Shcherbakova and Verkhusha, 2013) derived from Rhodopseudomonas palustris RpBphP6
  11985..12015   +  misc_feature   MCS (fragment): pUC18/19 multiple cloning site
  12016..12034   +  misc_feature   MCS (fragment): pBluescript multiple cloning site
  12034..12622   +  misc_feature   WPRE: woodchuck hepatitis virus posttranscriptional regulatory element
  12653..12721   +  CDS            nef (fragment): NEF_HV1Z2 - Experimental evidence at protein level: Swiss-Prot protein existence level 1. Extracellular Nef protein targets CD4(+) T-lymphocytes for apoptosis by interacting with CXCR4 surface receptors. From Human immunodeficiency virus type 1 group M subtype D (isolate Z2/CDC-Z34) (HIV-1).
  12723..12956   +  LTR            3' LTR (ΔU3): self-inactivating 3' long terminal repeat (LTR) from HIV-1
  13028..13149   +  polyA_signal   SV40 poly(A) signal: SV40 polyadenylation signal
  13189..13324   +  rep_origin     SV40 ori: SV40 origin of replication
  13345..13363   -  promoter       T7 promoter: promoter for bacteriophage T7 RNA polymerase
  13371..13526   +  CDS            lacZα (fragment): LacZα fragment of β-galactosidase; lacZ fragment
  13531..13959   +  rep_origin     f1 ori (sequence partly withheld): f1 bacteriophage origin of replication; arrow indicates direction of (+) strand synthesis
  14012..14116   +  promoter       AmpR promoter: bla
  14117..14977   +  CDS            AmpR: β-lactamase; bla; confers resistance to ampicillin, carbenicillin, and related antibiotics
  15148..15736   +  rep_origin     ori: high-copy-number ColE1/pMB1/pBR322/pUC origin of replication
  15919..16011   +  CDS            lacI (fragment): lac repressor; lacI; The lac repressor binds to the lac operator to inhibit transcription in E. coli. This inhibition can be relieved by adding lactose or isopropyl-β-D-thiogalactopyranoside (IPTG).
  16024..16045   +  protein_bind   CAP binding site: CAP binding activates transcription in the presence of cAMP. E. coli catabolite activator protein
  16060..16090   +  promoter       lac promoter: promoter for the E. coli lac operon
  16094..16116   +  protein_bind   lac operator (fragment): The lac repressor binds to the lac operator to inhibit transcription in E. coli. This inhibition can be relieved by adding lactose or isopropyl-β-D-thiogalactopyranoside (IPTG). lac repressor encoded by lacI
  16159..16177   +  promoter       T3 promoter: promoter for bacteriophage T3 RNA polymerase
  16205..16431   +  promoter       RSV promoter: Rous sarcoma virus enhancer/promoter
>Addgene plasmid #198389 | pLenti6.3 GCN1 R2312A-3xFlag_IRES-iRFP | addgene full sequence | sequence record 390320 | Addgene NGS Result
GGGTCTCTCTGGTTAGACCAGATCTGAGCCTGGGAGCTCTCTGGCTAACTAGGGAACCCACTGCTTAAGC
CTCAATAAAGCTTGCCTTGAGTGCTTCAAGTAGTGTGTGCCCGTCTGTTGTGTGACTCTGGTAACTAGAG
ATCCCTCAGACCCTTTTAGTCAGTGTGGAAAATCTCTAGCAGTGGCGCCCGAACAGGGACTTGAAAGCGA
AAGGGAAACCAGAGGAGCTCTCTCGACGCAGGACTCGGCTTGCTGAAGCGCGCACGGCAAGAGGCGAGGG
GCGGCGACTGGTGAGTACGCCAAAAATTTTGACTAGCGGAGGCTAGAAGGAGAGAGATGGGTGCGAGAGC
GTCAGTATTAAGCGGGGGAGAATTAGATCGCGATGGGAAAAAATTCGGTTAAGGCCAGGGGGAAAGAAAA
AATATAAATTAAAACATATAGTATGGGCAAGCAGGGAGCTAGAACGATTCGCAGTTAATCCTGGCCTGTT
AGAAACATCAGAAGGCTGTAGACAAATACTGGGACAGCTACAACCATCCCTTCAGACAGGATCAGAAGAA
CTTAGATCATTATATAATACAGTAGCAACCCTCTATTGTGTGCATCAAAGGATAGAGATAAAAGACACCA
AGGAAGCTTTAGACAAGATAGAGGAAGAGCAAAACAAAAGTAAGACCACCGCACAGCAAGCGGCCGCTGA
TCTTCAGACCTGGAGGAGGAGATATGAGGGACAATTGGAGAAGTGAATTATATAAATATAAAGTAGTAAA
AATTGAACCATTAGGAGTAGCACCCACCAAGGCAAAGAGAAGAGTGGTGCAGAGAGAAAAAAGAGCAGTG
GGAATAGGAGCTTTGTTCCTTGGGTTCTTGGGAGCAGCAGGAAGCACTATGGGCGCAGCGTCAATGACGC
TGACGGTACAGGCCAGACAATTATTGTCTGGTATAGTGCAGCAGCAGAACAATTTGCTGAGGGCTATTGA
GGCGCAACAGCATCTGTTGCAACTCACAGTCTGGGGCATCAAGCAGCTCCAGGCAAGAATCCTGGCTGTG
GAAAGATACCTAAAGGATCAACAGCTCCTGGGGATTTGGGGTTGCTCTGGAAAACTCATTTGCACCACTG
CTGTGCCTTGGAATGCTAGTTGGAGTAATAAATCTCTGGAACAGATTTGGAATCACACGACCTGGATGGA
GTGGGACAGAGAAATTAACAATTACACAAGCTTAATACACTCCTTAATTGAAGAATCGCAAAACCAGCAA
GAAAAGAATGAACAAGAATTATTGGAATTAGATAAATGGGCAAGTTTGTGGAATTGGTTTAACATAACAA
ATTGGCTGTGGTATATAAAATTATTCATAATGATAGTAGGAGGCTTGGTAGGTTTAAGAATAGTTTTTGC
TGTACTTTCTATAGTGAATAGAGTTAGGCAGGGATATTCACCATTATCGTTTCAGACCCACCTCCCAACC
CCGAGGGGACCCGACAGGCCCGAAGGAATAGAAGAAGAAGGTGGAGAGAGAGACAGAGACAGATCCATTC
GATTAGTGAACGGATCTCGACGGTATCGGTTAACTTTTAAAAGAAAAGGGGGGATTGGGGGGTACAGTGC
AGGGGAAAGAATAGTAGACATAATAGCAACAGACATACAAACTAAAGAATTACAAAAACAAATTACAAAA
ATTCAAAATTTTATCGATAAGCTTGGGAGTTCCGCGTTACATAACTTACGGTAAATGGCCCGCCTGGCTG
ACCGCCCAACGACCCCCGCCCATTGACGTCAATAATGACGTATGTTCCCATAGTAACGCCAATAGGGACT
TTCCATTGACGTCAATGGGTGGAGTATTTACGGTAAACTGCCCACTTGGCAGTACATCAAGTGTATCATA
TGCCAAGTACGCCCCCTATTGACGTCAATGACGGTAAATGGCCCGCCTGGCATTATGCCCAGTACATGAC
CTTATGGGACTTTCCTACTTGGCAGTACATCTACGTATTAGTCATCGCTATTACCATGGTGATGCGGTTT
TGGCAGTACATCAATGGGCGTGGATAGCGGTTTGACTCACGGGGATTTCCAAGTCTCCACCCCATTGACG
TCAATGGGAGTTTGTTTTGGCACCAAAATCAACGGGACTTTCCAAAATGTCGTAACAACTCCGCCCCATT
GACGCAAATGGGCGGTAGGCGTGTACGGTGGGAGGTCTATATAAGCAGAGCTCGTTTAGTGAACCGTCAG
ATCGCCTGGAGACGCCATCCACGCTGTTTTGACCTCCATAGAAGACACCGACTCTAGAGGATCCACTAGT
CCAGTGTGGTGGAATTCTGCAGATATCAACAAGTTTGTACAAAAAAGCAGGCTTATGGCGGCGGACACGC
AGGTTTCCGAGACACTAAAGCGTTTTGCAGGGAAGGTGACAACAGCCAGTGTAAAGGAACGGAGAGAAAT
CCTCAGTGAACTTGGGAAGTGTGTTGCTGGAAAAGATCTTCCAGAGGGAGCAGTGAAGGGGCTCTGCAAA
TTGTTCTGCTTGACTCTGCATCGATATAGAGATGCAGCCTCCCGCAGGGCCTTGCAGGCAGCCATCCAGC
AGTTGGCTGAGGCCCAGCCAGAAGCCACTGCTAAGAACCTTCTACACTCTCTGCAGTCTTCTGGTATAGG
CTCCAAAGCAGGTGTTCCCAGTAAGAGCAGTGGCTCTGCCGCCTTGCTGGCCTTGACCTGGACCTGCCTC
CTGGTGCGCATTGTCTTTCCATCGAGAGCCAAGCGACAAGGAGACATCTGGAACAAACTGGTGGAAGTGC
AGTGCCTGCTCTTGCTGGAGGTGCTGGGTGGCTCCCACAAGCACGCCGTGGATGGTGCTGTGAAGAAACT
CACGAAGCTGTGGAAAGAGAACCCCGGGCTGGTGGAACAGTACTTGTCAGCCATTCTCAGCCTAGAGCCC
AACCAGAACTATGCTGGCATGCTGGGGCTGCTGGTGCAGTTCTGCACGAGTCACAAGGAGATGGACGTGG
TCAGTCAGCACAAGAGCGCCCTACTGGACTTTTACATGAAGAACATCCTGATGAGCAAAGTCAAGCCTCC
GAAGTACCTGTTGGATAGCTGTGCCCCTCTGCTCCGATACCTGTCCCACTCAGAATTTAAGGATCTGATA
CTGCCCACCATACAGAAGTCCTTACTGAGGAGTCCAGAGAATGTTATTGAAACTATTTCTAGTCTGCTGG
CATCAGTGACGCTTGACCTCAGCCAGTATGCCATGGACATCGTGAAAGGACTGGCTGGTCACCTGAAATC
CAACAGTCCCCGCCTGATGGATGAAGCTGTGCTGGCACTGCGGAACCTGGCACGCCAGTGCAGTGACTCT
TCGGCCATGGAATCCCTGACCAAGCACCTATTTGCTATCCTCGGAGGCTCGGAAGGAAAACTAACTGTTG
TAGCCCAGAAGATGAGCGTCCTCTCAGGGATTGGGAGCGTCAGTCATCACGTGGTGTCTGGACCTTCCAG
TCAGGTCCTGAATGGGATCGTGGCTGAGCTGTTCATCCCGTTCCTTCAGCAGGAAGTTCATGAAGGGACC
TTGGTACACGCTGTCTCAGTCCTGGCTCTCTGGTGTAACCGATTCACTATGGAAGTGCCCAAGAAGCTCA
CTGAATGGTTCAAAAAAGCTTTCAGCCTTAAAACCTCCACATCTGCGGTGAGGCATGCCTACCTGCAGTG
CATGTTGGCCTCTTACCGGGGTGACACGCTGTTGCAGGCCCTGGACTTACTGCCCTTGCTCATCCAGACA
GTGGAGAAGGCAGCCTCCCAAAGCACTCAGGTTCCCACCATCACTGAAGGGGTTGCCGCAGCCTTGTTGC
TCTTAAAGTTGTCAGTGGCTGACTCACAGGCTGAGGCCAAACTGAGCAGTTTCTGGCAGTTGATTGTGGA
TGAGAAAAAGCAGGTTTTCACTTCTGAGAAATTCCTGGTCATGGCTTCAGAGGATGCCCTGTGTACTGTG
TTGCATCTGACAGAGAGACTTTTCCTTGACCACCCGCATAGACTCACTGGCAACAAAGTTCAGCAGTACC
ACCGGGCTCTGGTGGCGGTGCTCCTGAGCCGCACCTGGCACGTCCGCAGGCAGGCTCAGCAGACAGTTCG
GAAGCTGCTGTCCTCTCTTGGGGGCTTTAAGCTGGCGCACGGACTCTTGGAGGAGCTGAAGACTGTCCTC
AGTTCTCACAAGGTGCTGCCCTTAGAGGCTTTGGTGACTGATGCTGGAGAGGTGACTGAGGCAGGCAAGG
CCTACGTGCCTCCACGGGTCCTGCAGGAGGCTCTGTGTGTCATCTCCGGTGTGCCAGGGCTCAAGGGTGA
TGTCACCGACACTGAACAACTGGCCCAGGAAATGCTGATCATCTCCCACCACCCATCCTTAGTTGCCGTG
CAGTCTGGACTTTGGCCAGCACTTCTTGCCAGGATGAAGATCGATCCTGAAGCCTTTATCACCAGGCACC
TGGATCAGATCATTCCCAGGATGACCACACAGAGTCCCCTAAACCAGTCCTCCATGAATGCCATGGGCTC
CCTTTCCGTCCTGTCGCCGGACCGGGTCCTCCCACAGCTCATCAGCACCATCACTGCCTCCGTGCAGAAC
CCTGCACTGCGCCTGGTGACGCGGGAGGAGTTTGCCATTATGCAGACCCCTGCTGGGGAGCTGTATGACA
AATCCATCATTCAGAGTGCCCAGCAGGACAGCATAAAAAAGGCCAACATGAAGCGAGAGAACAAAGCTTA
TTCCTTCAAAGAGCAGATCATCGAGCTGGAGCTGAAGGAGGAGATAAAGAAGAAGAAAGGCATCAAAGAG
GAGGTGCAGCTGACCAGCAAGCAGAAGGAGATGCTGCAGGCCCAGCTAGACAGGGAGGCGCAGGTCCGGA
GGCGGCTGCAGGAGCTGGATGGGGAGCTGGAGGCGGCGCTTGGACTGCTGGACATCATCCTGGCCAAGAA
CCCGTCCGGCCTGACCCAGTACATCCCTGTTTTGGTCGACTCTTTTCTGCCCTTGCTGAAGTCTCCCCTG
GCTGCTCCCAGGATCAAGAACCCCTTCTTGTCCTTGGCTGCCTGTGTCATGCCCTCTAGGCTCAAGGCTT
TGGGCACTTTGGTGAGCCACGTGACCCTGCGCCTGCTGAAGCCAGAGTGTGTCCTGGATAAGTCCTGGTG
CCAGGAAGAGCTGTCGGTGGCTGTGAAGAGGGCGGTGATGCTGCTGCACACCCACACCATCACCAGCAGG
GTGGGCAAGGGGGAGCCAGGTGCTGCGCCCTTGTCCGCGCCAGCCTTCTCCTTAGTCTTCCCGTTTCTGA
AGATGGTGCTGACGGAGATGCCCCACCACAGTGAGGAGGAGGAGGAGTGGATGGCCCAGATTCTTCAGAT
CCTCACTGTCCAAGCCCAGCTGAGGGCCTCCCCCAACACCCCACCCGGGCGGGTGGACGAGAATGGCCCG
GAGTTGCTGCCTCGCGTGGCCATGCTGCGTCTTCTGACTTGGGTGATCGGGACGGGCTCGCCTCGCTTAC
AGGTTCTGGCTTCAGACACCCTGACCACCCTGTGTGCCAGCAGCAGTGGTGATGATGGCTGTGCCTTTGC
AGAGCAGGAGGAGGTGGACGTGCTGCTCTGTGCCTTGCAGTCCCCGTGTGCCAGCGTGCGGGAAACCGTG
CTCCGGGGGCTGATGGAACTCCACATGGTATTGCCAGCACCTGATACTGATGAGAAGAATGGCCTGAACC
TTCTGCGGAGACTCTGGGTGGTCAAGTTTGACAAGGAGGAGGAGATCCGGAAGCTGGCTGAGAGGCTCTG
GTCAATGATGGGCCTAGACCTGCAGCCAGACCTCTGCTCCTTGCTGATTGACGACGTGATCTATCATGAG
GCGGCTGTAAGGCAGGCAGGGGCCGAAGCCCTCTCCCAAGCAGTGGCACGTTACCAGCGGCAGGCGGCGG
AGGTTATGGGCAGGCTCATGGAGATTTACCAGGAAAAGCTCTACCGGCCGCCCCCAGTGCTGGATGCTTT
GGGACGAGTTATTTCAGAATCTCCTCCAGATCAGTGGGAAGCCAGGTGTGGCTTGGCGTTGGCCCTCAAC
AAGCTCTCCCAGTATTTGGACAGCTCTCAGGTGAAGCCACTCTTTCAGTTTTTTGTCCCTGATGCCCTCA
ATGACCGACACCCAGATGTCCGGAAGTGCATGTTGGATGCAGCCCTCGCAACGCTCAACACTCATGGGAA
GGAGAACGTCAACTCGCTGTTGCCAGTATTCGAGGAGTTCCTGAAGAACGCGCCCAATGATGCCAGCTAT
GATGCTGTGCGACAGAGTGTGGTGGTCCTGATGGGCTCTCTGGCCAAGCACCTGGACAAGAGTGACCCCA
AAGTGAAGCCCATTGTTGCCAAGCTCATCGCTGCCCTCTCCACCCCCTCCCAGCAGGTCCAGGAGTCCGT
AGCCAGCTGCTTGCCACCCCTTGTGCCAGCCATCAAGGAGGATGCTGGAGGGATGATCCAGAGGCTTATG
CAGCAGCTGCTGGAGTCAGACAAGTACGCAGAGCGCAAAGGGGCCGCCTATGGCCTGGCGGGCCTGGTGA
AGGGCCTGGGCATCCTCTCGCTGAAGCAACAGGAGATGATGGCGGCACTGACTGATGCCATCCAAGATAA
GAAGAACTTCCGCCGGCGAGAGGGAGCCCTCTTTGCCTTCGAGATGCTCTGCACCATGCTGGGGAAACTT
TTTGAGCCGTATGTGGTTCACGTGCTGCCCCATCTGCTCCTGTGCTTTGGGGATGGAAACCAGTATGTGC
GTGAGGCTGCAGATGACTGTGCCAAGGCTGTGATGAGCAACTTGAGTGCTCACGGGGTGAAGCTGGTGCT
CCCCTCCTTACTGGCTGCCCTGGAGGAGGAATCGTGGCGGACCAAAGCTGGGTCAGTGGAGCTTCTTGGG
GCAATGGCGTACTGTGCTCCTAAGCAGCTGTCATCCTGTCTACCCAACATTGTGCCCAAGCTTACGGAGG
TGCTGACCGACTCCCATGTCAAAGTCCAGAAGGCTGGACAGCAGGCGCTCAGGCAGATCGGCTCCGTTAT
CAGGAACCCGGAGATCCTGGCCATTGCTCCAGTCCTCCTGGATGCCCTGACGGATCCCTCCAGGAAGACC
CAGAAGTGCTTGCAGACCCTGCTGGACACCAAGTTTGTCCACTTCATTGATGCCCCATCCCTGGCCCTCA
TCATGCCCATTGTCCAGAGAGCCTTCCAGGACCGTTCCACGGACACGCGGAAGATGGCAGCCCAGATTAT
TGGCAACATGTACTCCCTGACAGACCAGAAGGACTTGGCTCCGTACCTGCCCAGCGTGACGCCTGGCCTG
AAAGCATCGCTTTTGGACCCTGTGCCTGAGGTGCGGACCGTATCTGCAAAGGCCCTTGGGGCCATGGTGA
AGGGCATGGGGGAGTCGTGCTTTGAGGACTTGCTGCCGTGGCTGATGGAGACACTGACCTATGAGCAGAG
CTCTGTGGATCGCTCAGGCGCTGCACAGGGGTTGGCTGAGGTCATGGCCGGTTTGGGGGTGGAGAAGTTG
GAGAAGTTGATGCCAGAAATCGTGGCTACAGCCAGCAAAGTGGACATTGCACCCCATGTCCGAGATGGCT
ACATTATGATGTTTAACTACCTGCCCATCACCTTTGGAGACAAGTTTACTCCTTATGTGGGGCCCATCAT
CCCCTGTATCCTCAAAGCTCTTGCTGATGAGAATGAGTTTGTGCGTGACACCGCCCTGCGCGCGGGCCAG
CGGGTTATCTCCATGTACGCTGAGACAGCCATCGCCCTGCTGCTGCCCCAGCTAGAGCAAGGCCTCTTTG
ATGACCTTTGGAGAATCAGGTTCAGCTCTGTTCAGCTCCTTGGGGATCTCCTGTTTCACATCTCAGGAGT
CACTGGGAAGATGACCACAGAAACTGCCTCTGAGGATGATAACTTTGGAACTGCCCAGTCCAACAAGGCG
ATCATCACTGCCCTGGGGGTAGAGCGGCGGAACCGGGTGTTGGCAGGGCTGTACATGGGCCGCTCAGACA
CCCAGCTGGTGGTGCGGCAGGCGTCCCTGCATGTCTGGAAGATTGTTGTCTCCAATACCCCCCGCACCTT
GCGTGAGATCCTACCCACTCTCTTTGGGCTCCTGCTGGGTTTCCTGGCCAGCACGTGTGCAGATAAGAGA
ACGATTGCAGCGAGAACATTGGGAGATCTTGTGCGGAAGTTAGGGGAGAAAATCCTCCCCGAGATCATCC
CCATCCTTGAGGAAGGCCTGAGGTCTCAGAAGAGCGATGAGAGGCAGGGTGTGTGCATTGGCCTAAGTGA
GATCATGAAGTCCACCAGCCGGGATGCCGTGCTGTATTTCTCTGAATCCCTCGTGCCCACGGCAAGGAAG
GCTTTGTGTGACCCACTGGAGGAGGTCAGAGAGGCGGCAGCCAAGACTTTCGAGCAGCTGCATTCCACCA
TCGGCCACCAGGCTCTGGAGGACATTCTCCCATTTTTACTAAAGCAGCTGGATGACGAGGAGGTGTCAGA
GTTTGCCTTGGATGGTCTGAAGCAAGTCATGGCTATTAAGAGTCGTGTGGTGCTGCCCTACCTTGTGCCC
AAGCTGACAACGCCACCTGTCAACACCCGGGTGCTGGCTTTCCTTTCGTCAGTGGCTGGTGATGCCCTCA
CCCGTCATCTTGGCGTGATCCTCCCAGCGGTCATGCTGGCCCTGAAGGAAAAGCTTGGGACCCCAGATGA
GCAGCTGGAGATGGCCAATTGTCAGGCTGTGATCCTCTCCGTAGAGGATGACACAGGGCACCGGATCATC
ATCGAGGATCTGCTGGAGGCCACCCGCAGCCCTGAGGTGGGCATGAGGCAAGCTGCTGCCATCATCCTCA
ACATCTACTGTTCCCGCTCAAAGGCTGACTACACCAGCCACCTGCGGAGCCTGGTCTCGGGCCTGATCCG
CCTCTTCAATGACTCCAGCCCTGTGGTTCTGGAGGAGAGCTGGGATGCCCTAAATGCCATCACTAAGAAG
CTGGATGCTGGCAACCAGTTGGCACTCATTGAAGAGCTGCACAAGGAAATCCGGCTCATAGGGAACGAGA
GCAAAGGCGAGCATGTGCCAGGATTCTGCCTCCCGAAGAAGGGAGTGACCTCCATCCTTCCAGTGTTGCG
GGAAGGAGTCCTGACTGGCAGCCCTGAGCAGAAGGAGGAGGCAGCCAAAGCCTTAGGCTTGGTAATCCGC
CTGACCTCGGCTGACGCCCTGAGGCCCTCCGTGGTCAGCATCACTGGCCCTCTGATCGCGATCCTGGGGG
ACAGGTTCAGCTGGAATGTGAAGGCGGCTCTGCTCGAGACACTCAGCCTCTTGTTGGCTAAGGTTGGGAT
TGCCCTGAAGCCCTTCCTGCCCCAGCTGCAGACCACTTTCACCAAAGCCCTGCAGGACTCCAACCGGGGG
GTGCGCCTGAAGGCCGCAGATGCTCTGGGGAAGCTCATTTCCATCCACATTAAGGTGGACCCCCTCTTCA
CAGAGCTGCTCAATGGCATCCGCGCCATGGAGGACCCAGGTGTCAGGGACACCATGCTGCAGGCCCTGAG
GTTTGTGATTCAGGGAGCAGGGGCCAAAGTGGATGCCGTCATCCGGAAAAACATCGTCTCACTCCTGCTG
AGCATGCTGGGACACGATGAGGACAACACTCGCATCTCCTCAGCCGGGTGCCTAGGGGAACTGTGTGCCT
TTTTGACTGAAGAGGAGCTTAGTGCCGTTCTACAGCAGTGCTTGCTGGCGGACGTGTCCGGCATTGACTG
GATGGTTCGGCACGGGCGGAGCCTGGCACTTTCCGTGGCTGTGAATGTGGCTCCTGGCAGACTTTGTGCC
GGCAGATATAGCAGTGATGTTCAGGAAATGATCCTGAGCAGTGCCACGGCGGACAGGATCCCCATTGCGG
TGAGCGGGGTCCGGGGCATGGGCTTTCTCATGAGACACCACATCGAGACAGGCGGAGGGCAGTTGCCGGC
CAAACTTTCCAGCCTGTTCGTTAAGTGTCTGCAGAACCCATCCAGCGACATCAGGCTGGTGGCTGAGAAG
ATGATCTGGTGGGCAAATAAGGACCCACTGCCTCCCCTGGACCCCCAGGCCATCAAGCCCATCCTGAAGG
CTCTTCTTGACAACACCAAGGATAAGAACACCGTGGTCAGGGCCTACAGCGACCAGGCAATTGTCAACCT
CCTCAAGATGCGGCAGGGTGAAGAGGTGTTTCAGTCCCTCTCCAAGATCCTGGATGTGGCCAGTTTGGAG
GTGCTGAACGAGGTTAACCGAAGGTCCCTGAAGAAGCTGGCCAGCCAGGCCGACTCCACGGAGCAGGTGG
ACGACACCATCCTGACAGACTACAAAGACCACGACGGTGACTATAAGGACCACGACATCGACTACAAAGA
CGATGACGACAAGTAGGCCCCTCTCCCTCCCCCCCCCCTAACGTTACTGGCCGAAGCCGCTTGGAATAAG
GCCGGTGTGCGTTTGTCTATATGTTATTTTCCACCATATTGCCGTCTTTTGGCAATGTGAGGGCCCGGAA
ACCTGGCCCTGTCTTCTTGACGAGCATTCCTAGGGGTCTTTCCCCTCTCGCCAAAGGAATGCAAGGTCTG
TTGAATGTCGTGAAGGAAGCAGTTCCTCTGGAAGCTTCTTGAAGACAAACAACGTCTGTAGCGACCCTTT
GCAGGCAGCGGAACCCCCCACCTGGCGACAGGTGCCTCTGCGGCCAAAAGCCACGTGTATAAGATACACC
TGCAAAGGCGGCACAACCCCAGTGCCACGTTGTGAGTTGGATAGTTGTGGAAAGAGTCAAATGGCTCTCC
TCAAGCGTATTCAACAAGGGGCTGAAGGATGCCCAGAAGGTACCCCATTGTATGGGATCTGATCTGGGGC
CTCGGTGCACATGCTTTACATGTGTTTAGTCGAGGTTAAAAAAACGTCTAGGCCCCCCGAACCACGGGGA
CGTGGTTTTCCTTTGAAAAACACGATAATACCATGTATCGATCCACCATGGCGCGTAAGGTCGATCTCAC
CTCCTGCGATCGCGAGCCGATCCACATCCCCGGCAGCATTCAGCCGTGCGGCTGCCTGCTAGCCTGCGAC
GCGCAGGCGGTGCGGATCACGCGCATTACGGAAAATGCCGGCGCGTTCTTTGGACGCGAAACTCCGCGGG
TCGGTGAGCTACTCGCCGATTACTTCGGCGAGACCGAAGCCCATGCGCTGCGCAACGCACTGGCGCAGTC
CTCCGATCCAAAGCGACCGGCGCTGATCTTCGGTTGGCGCGACGGCCTGACCGGCCGCACCTTCGACATC
TCACTGCATCGCCATGACGGTACATCGATCATCGAGTTCGAGCCTGCGGCGGCCGAACAGGCCGACAATC
CGCTGCGGCTGACGCGGCAGATCATCGCGCGCACCAAAGAACTGAAGTCGCTCGAAGAGATGGCCGCACG
GGTGCCGCGCTATCTGCAGGCGATGCTCGGCTATCACCGCGTGATGTTGTACCGCTTCGCGGACGACGGC
TCCGGGATGGTGATCGGCGAGGCGAAGCGCAGCGACCTCGAGAGCTTTCTCGGTCAGCACTTTCCGGCGT
CGCTGGTCCCGCAGCAGGCGCGGCTACTGTACTTGAAGAACGCGATCCGCGTGGTCTCGGATTCGCGCGG
CATCAGCAGCCGGATCGTGCCCGAGCACGACGCCTCCGGCGCCGCGCTCGATCTGTCGTTCGCGCACCTG
CGCAGCATCTCGCCCTGCCATCTCGAATTTCTGCGGAACATGGGCGTCAGCGCCTCGATGTCGCTGTCGA
TCATCATTGACGGCACGCTATGGGGATTGATCATCTGTCATCATTACGAGCCGCGTGCCGTGCCGATGGC
GCAGCGCGTCGCGGCCGAAATGTTCGCCGACTTCTTATCGCTGCACTTCACCGCCGCCCACCACCAACGC
TAAAGCGGCCGCGACTCTAGAGTCGACCTGCAGGCATGCAAGCTTGATATCAAGCTTATCGATAATCAAC
CTCTGGATTACAAAATTTGTGAAAGATTGACTGGTATTCTTAACTATGTTGCTCCTTTTACGCTATGTGG
ATACGCTGCTTTAATGCCTTTGTATCATGCTATTGCTTCCCGTATGGCTTTCATTTTCTCCTCCTTGTAT
AAATCCTGGTTGCTGTCTCTTTATGAGGAGTTGTGGCCCGTTGTCAGGCAACGTGGCGTGGTGTGCACTG
TGTTTGCTGACGCAACCCCCACTGGTTGGGGCATTGCCACCACCTGTCAGCTCCTTTCCGGGACTTTCGC
TTTCCCCCTCCCTATTGCCACGGCGGAACTCATCGCCGCCTGCCTTGCCCGCTGCTGGACAGGGGCTCGG
CTGTTGGGCACTGACAATTCCGTGGTGTTGTCGGGGAAATCATCGTCCTTTCCTTGGCTGCTCGCCTGTG
TTGCCACCTGGATTCTGCGCGGGACGTCCTTCTGCTACGTCCCTTCGGCCCTCAATCCAGCGGACCTTCC
TTCCCGCGGCCTGCTGCCGGCTCTGCGGCCTCTTCCGCGTCTTCGCCTTCGCCCTCAGACGAGTCGGATC
TCCCTTTGGGCCGCCTCCCCGCCTGGCGATGGTACCGCACAATTCGAGCTCGGTACCTTTAAGACCAATG
ACTTACAAGGCAGCTGTAGATCTTAGCCACTTTTTAAAAGAAAAGGGGGGACTGGAAGGGCTAATTCACT
CCCAACGAAGACAAGATCTGCTTTTTGCTTGTACTGGGTCTCTCTGGTTAGACCAGATCTGAGCCTGGGA
GCTCTCTGGCTAACTAGGGAACCCACTGCTTAAGCCTCAATAAAGCTTGCCTTGAGTGCTTCAAGTAGTG
TGTGCCCGTCTGTTGTGTGACTCTGGTAACTAGAGATCCCTCAGACCCTTTTAGTCAGTGTGGAAAATCT
CTAGCAGTAGTAGTTCATGTCATCTTATTATTCAGTATTTATAACTTGCAAAGAAATGAATATCAGAGAG
TGAGAGGAACTTGTTTATTGCAGCTTATAATGGTTACAAATAAAGCAATAGCATCACAAATTTCACAAAT
AAAGCATTTTTTTCACTGCATTCTAGTTGTGGTTTGTCCAAACTCATCAATGTATCTTATCATGTCTGGC
TCTAGCTATCCCGCCCCTAACTCCGCCCATCCCGCCCCTAACTCCGCCCAGTTCCGCCCATTCTCCGCCC
CATGGCTGACTAATTTTTTTTATTTATGCAGAGGCCGAGGCCGCCTCGGCCTCTGAGCTATTCCAGAAGT
AGTGAGGAGGCTTTTTTGGAGGCCTAGGGACGTACCCAATTCGCCCTATAGTGAGTCGTATTACGCGCGC
TCACTGGCCGTCGTTTTACAACGTCGTGACTGGGAAAACCCTGGCGTTACCCAACTTAATCGCCTTGCAG
CACATCCCCCTTTCGCCAGCTGGCGTAATAGCGAAGAGGCCCGCACCGATCGCCCTTCCCAACAGTTGCG
CAGCCTGAATGGCGAATGGG
[124 nt withheld, positions 13531-13654]
C
[91 nt withheld, positions 13656-13746]
A
[49 nt withheld, positions 13748-13796]
CCTTTGACGTTGGAGTCCACGTTCTTT
[37 nt withheld, positions 13824-13860]
ACCCTATCTCGGTCTATTCTTTTGATTTATAAGGGATTTTGCCGATTTCGGCCTATTGGTTAAAAAATGA
GCTGATTTAACAAAAATTTAACGCGAATTTTAACAAAATATTAACGCTTACAATTTAGGTGGCACTTTTC
GGGGAAATGTGCGCGGAACCCCTATTTGTTTATTTTTCTAAATACATTCAAATATGTATCCGCTCATGAG
ACAATAACCCTGATAAATGCTTCAATAATATTGAAAAAGGAAGAGTATGAGTATTCAACATTTCCGTGTC
GCCCTTATTCCCTTTTTTGCGGCATTTTGCCTTCCTGTTTTTGCTCACCCAGAAACGCTGGTGAAAGTAA
AAGATGCTGAAGATCAGTTGGGTGCACGAGTGGGTTACATCGAACTGGATCTCAACAGCGGTAAGATCCT
TGAGAGTTTTCGCCCCGAAGAACGTTTTCCAATGATGAGCACTTTTAAAGTTCTGCTATGTGGCGCGGTA
TTATCCCGTATTGACGCCGGGCAAGAGCAACTCGGTCGCCGCATACACTATTCTCAGAATGACTTGGTTG
AGTACTCACCAGTCACAGAAAAGCATCTTACGGATGGCATGACAGTAAGAGAATTATGCAGTGCTGCCAT
AACCATGAGTGATAACACTGCGGCCAACTTACTTCTGACAACGATCGGAGGACCGAAGGAGCTAACCGCT
TTTTTGCACAACATGGGGGATCATGTAACTCGCCTTGATCGTTGGGAACCGGAGCTGAATGAAGCCATAC
CAAACGACGAGCGTGACACCACGATGCCTGTAGCAATGGCAACAACGTTGCGCAAACTATTAACTGGCGA
ACTACTTACTCTAGCTTCCCGGCAACAATTAATAGACTGGATGGAGGCGGATAAAGTTGCAGGACCACTT
CTGCGCTCGGCCCTTCCGGCTGGCTGGTTTATTGCTGATAAATCTGGAGCCGGTGAGCGTGGGTCTCGCG
GTATCATTGCAGCACTGGGGCCAGATGGTAAGCCCTCCCGTATCGTAGTTATCTACACGACGGGGAGTCA
GGCAACTATGGATGAACGAAATAGACAGATCGCTGAGATAGGTGCCTCACTGATTAAGCATTGGTAACTG
TCAGACCAAGTTTACTCATATATACTTTAGATTGATTTAAAACTTCATTTTTAATTTAAAAGGATCTAGG
TGAAGATCCTTTTTGATAATCTCATGACCAAAATCCCTTAACGTGAGTTTTCGTTCCACTGAGCGTCAGA
CCCCGTAGAAAAGATCAAAGGATCTTCTTGAGATCCTTTTTTTCTGCGCGTAATCTGCTGCTTGCAAACA
AAAAAACCACCGCTACCAGCGGTGGTTTGTTTGCCGGATCAAGAGCTACCAACTCTTTTTCCGAAGGTAA
CTGGCTTCAGCAGAGCGCAGATACCAAATACTGTTCTTCTAGTGTAGCCGTAGTTAGGCCACCACTTCAA
GAACTCTGTAGCACCGCCTACATACCTCGCTCTGCTAATCCTGTTACCAGTGGCTGCTGCCAGTGGCGAT
AAGTCGTGTCTTACCGGGTTGGACTCAAGACGATAGTTACCGGATAAGGCGCAGCGGTCGGGCTGAACGG
GGGGTTCGTGCACACAGCCCAGCTTGGAGCGAACGACCTACACCGAACTGAGATACCTACAGCGTGAGCT
ATGAGAAAGCGCCACGCTTCCCGAAGGGAGAAAGGCGGACAGGTATCCGGTAAGCGGCAGGGTCGGAACA
GGAGAGCGCACGAGGGAGCTTCCAGGGGGAAACGCCTGGTATCTTTATAGTCCTGTCGGGTTTCGCCACC
TCTGACTTGAGCGTCGATTTTTGTGATGCTCGTCAGGGGGGCGGAGCCTATGGAAAAACGCCAGCAACGC
GGCCTTTTTACGGTTCCTGGCCTTTTGCTGGCCTTTTGCTCACATGTTCTTTCCTGCGTTATCCCCTGAT
TCTGTGGATAACCGTATTACCGCCTTTGAGTGAGCTGATACCGCTCGCCGCAGCCGAACGACCGAGCGCA
GCGAGTCAGTGAGCGAGGAAGCGGAAGAGCGCCCAATACGCAAACCGCCTCTCCCCGCGCGTTGGCCGAT
TCATTAATGCAGCTGGCACGACAGGTTTCCCGACTGGAAAGCGGGCAGTGAGCGCAACGCAATTAATGTG
AGTTAGCTCACTCATTAGGCACCCCAGGCTTTACACTTTATGCTTCCGGCTCGTATGTTGTGTGGAATTG
TGAGCGGATAACAATTTCACACAGGAAACAGCTATGACCATGATTACGCCAAGCGCGCAATTAACCCTCA
CTAAAGGGAACAAAAGCTGGAGCTGCAAGCTTAATGTAGTCTTATGCAATACTCTTGTAGTCTTGCAACA
TGGTAACGATGAGTTAGCAACATGCCTTACAAGGAGAGAAAAAGCACCGTGCATGCCGATTGGTGGAAGT
AAGGTGGTACGATCGTGCCTTATTAGGAAGGCAACAGACGGGTCTGACATGGATTGGACGAACCACTGAA
TTGCCGCATTGCAGAGATATTGTATTTAAGTGCCTAGCTCGATACATAAAC
